>Addgene plasmid #212955 | TALED_Right-mouse-ATP6-1397C-AD(V28R) | addgene full sequence | sequence record 437187 | Addgene NGS Result
ATAGGAGGAAAACAAGCATTGGAGACAGTGCAAAGGCTTTTGCCAGTTTTGTGTCAAGCACATGGCCTTA
CACCTGCACAAGTTGTTGCAATTGCAAGCAACGGCGGCGGAAAACAGGCACTGGAAACTGTGCAAAGACT
CCTGCCAGTTTTGTGCCAGGCTCATGGCCTGACTCCAGACCAGGTCGTTGCTATTGCCAGCAATAACGGA
GGTAAGCAAGCATTGGAGACTGTTCAGCGGCTCCTCCCTGTCCTCTGTCAGGCCCACGGGCTGACTCCTG
CACAGGTGGTGGCCATCGCTTCAAACGGGGGGGGGAAGCAAGCCCTCGAAACTGTTCAACGGTTGTTGCC
TGTTTTGTGTCAGGATCATGGGCTGACTCCAGCCCAGGTTGTTGCAATTGCATCTAATATCGGTGGAAAG
CAGGCTTTGGAAACCGTCCAGAGGCTTCTCCCAGTGCTGTGTCAGGCACATGGGTTGACACCCGACCAAG
TGGTCGCAATTGCTTCAAATGGAGGGGGAAAACAAGCCCTTGAAACAGTGCAGAGGTTGCTTCCTGTTCT
TTGTCAAGCTCACGGTCTTACTCCTGATCAGGTGGTGGCTATCGCAAGCAACGGCGGGGGGAAACAGGCA
CTCGAAACTGTGCAACGCCTCCTGCCTGTGTTGTGCCAGGCTCATGGATTGACCCCTGAGCAAGTGGTTG
CCATTGCCAGTAATATCGGCGGCAAGCAGGCTTTGGAAACTGTTCAGAGATTGCTGCCCGTTCTTTGCCA
AGCACATGGCCTTACTCCCGATCAGGTCGTGGCTATTGCATCAAATGGTGGTGGCAAACAAGCACTGGAA
ACCGTTCAAAGGTTGCTTCCTGTTCTGTGTCAGGACCACGGTCTGACTCCGGAACAGGTGGTGGCGATTG
CAAGCAACGGCGGCGGCAAACAGGCTCTAGAGAGCATTGTTGCCCAGCTCTCCAGACCTGATCCGGCGCT
AGCCGCGTTGACAAATGATCATCTTGTTGCTCTTGCTTGTCTTGGCGGACGACCTGCCCTGGATGCTGTG
AAAAAGGGGTTGCTAGTCGGCAGTGCCATACCTGTGAAGCGGGGAGCAACAGGGGAGACAAAGGTGTTCA
CAGGCAACTCTAACAGTCCAAAGAGCCCCACCAAAGGCGGGTGTTCAGGAAGCGAAACTCCTGGTACCTC
AGAGTCCGCTACTCCCGAATCCTCTGAGGTGGAGTTTTCCCACGAGTACTGGATGAGACATGCCCTGACC
CTGGCCAAGAGGGCACGGGATGAGAGGGAGAGGCCTGTGGGAGCCGTGCTGGTGCTGAACAATAGAGTGA
TCGGCGAGGGCTGGAACAGAGCCATCGGCCTGCACGACCCAACAGCCCATGCCGAAATTATGGCCCTGAG
ACAGGGCGGCCTGGTCATGCAGAACTACAGACTGATTGACGCCACCCTGTACGTGACATTCGAGCCTTGC
GTGATGTGCGCCGGCGCCATGATCCACTCTAGGATCGGCCGCGTGGTGTTTGGCGTGAGGAACTCAAAAA
GAGGCGCCGCAGGCTCCCTGATGAACGTGCTGAACTACCCCGGCATGAATCACCGCGTCGAAATTACCGA
GGGAATCCTGGCAGATGAATGTGCCGCCCTGCTGTGCGATTTCTATCGGATGCCTAGACAGGTGTTCAAT
GCTCAGAAGAAGGCCCAGAGCTCCATCAACTAGTCAGGGCCCTATTCTATAGGTGTCACCTAAATGCTAG
AGCTCGCTGATCAGCCTCGACTGTGCCTTCTAGTTGCCAGCCATCTGTTGTTTGCCCCTCCCCCGTGCCT
TCCTTGACCCTGGAAGGTGCCACTCCCACTGTCCTTTCCTAATAAAATGAGGAAATTGCATCGCATTGTC
TGAGTAGGTGTCATTCTATTCTGGGGGGTGGGGTGGGGCAGGACAGCAAGGGGGAGGATTGGGAAGACAA
TAGCAGGCATGCTGGGGATGCGGTGGGCTCTATGGCTTCTGAGGCGGAAAGAACCAGCTGGGGCTCTAGG
GGGTATCCCCACGCTGCAGTGAGCGGGACTCTGGGGTTCGAAATGACCGACCAAGCGACGCCCAACCTGC
CATCACGAGATTTCGATTCCACCGCCGCCTTCTATGAAAGGTTGGGCTTCGGAATCGTTTTCCGGGACGC
CGGCTGGATGATCCTCCAGCGCGGGGATCTCATGCTGGAGTTCTTCGCCCACCCCAACTTGTTTATTGCA
GCTTATAATGGTTACAAATAAAGCAATAGCATCACAAATTTCACAAATAAAGCATTTTTTTCACTGCATT
CTAGTTGTGGTTTGTCCAAACTCATCAATGTATCTTATCATGTCTGTATACCGTCGACCTCTAGCTAGAG
CTTGGCGTAATCATGGTCATAGCTGTTTCCTGTGTGAAATTGTTATCCGCTCACAATTCCACACAACATA
CGAGCCGGAAGCATAAAGTGTAAAGCCTGGGGTGCCTAATGAGTGAGCTAACTCACATTAATTGCGTTGC
GCTCACTGCCCGCTTTCCAGTCGGGAAACCTGTCGTGCCAGCTGCATTAATGAATCGGCCAACGCGCGGG
GAGAGGCGGTTTGCGTATTGGGCGCTCTTCCGCTTCCTCGCTCACTGACTCGCTGCGCTCGGTCGTTCGG
CTGCGGCGAGCGGTATCAGCTCACTCAAAGGCGGTAATACGGTTATCCACAGAATCAGGGGATAACGCAG
GAAAGAACATGTGAGCAAAAGGCCAGCAAAAGGCCAGGAACCGTAAAAAGGCCGCGTTGCTGGCGTTTTT
CCATAGGCTCCGCCCCCCTGACGAGCATCACAAAAATCGACGCTCAAGTCAGAGGTGGCGAAACCCGACA
GGACTATAAAGATACCAGGCGTTTCCCCCTGGAAGCTCCCTCGTGCGCTCTCCTGTTCCGACCCTGCCGC
TTACCGGATACCTGTCCGCCTTTCTCCCTTCGGGAAGCGTGGCGCTTTCTCATAGCTCACGCTGTAGGTA
TCTCAGTTCGGTGTAGGTCGTTCGCTCCAAGCTGGGCTGTGTGCACGAACCCCCCGTTCAGCCCGACCGC
TGCGCCTTATCCGGTAACTATCGTCTTGAGTCCAACCCGGTAAGACACGACTTATCGCCACTGGCAGCAG
CCACTGGTAACAGGATTAGCAGAGCGAGGTATGTAGGCGGTGCTACAGAGTTCTTGAAGTGGTGGCCTAA
CTACGGCTACACTAGAAGAACAGTATTTGGTATCTGCGCTCTGCTGAAGCCAGTTACCTTCGGAAAAAGA
GTTGGTAGCTCTTGATCCGGCAAACAAACCACCGCTGGTAGCGGTGGTTTTTTTGTTTGCAAGCAGCAGA
TTACGCGCAGAAAAAAAGGATCTCAAGAAGATCCTTTGATCTTTTCTACGGGGTCTGACGCTCAGTGGAA
CGAAAACTCACGTTAAGGGATTTTGGTCATGAGATTATCAAAAAGGATCTTCACCTAGATCCTTTTAAAT
TAAAAATGAAGTTTTAAATCAATCTAAAGTATATATGAGTAAACTTGGTCTGACAGTTACCAATGCTTAA
TCAGTGAGGCACCTATCTCAGCGATCTGTCTATTTCGTTCATCCATAGTTGCCTGACTCCCCGTCGTGTA
GATAACTACGATACGGGAGGGCTTACCATCTGGCCCCAGTGCTGCAATGATACCGCGAGATCCACGCTCA
CCGGCTCCAGATTTATCAGCAATAAACCAGCCAGCCGGAAGGGCCGAGCGCAGAAGTGGTCCTGCAACTT
TATCCGCCTCCATCCAGTCTATTAATTGTTGCCGGGAAGCTAGAGTAAGTAGTTCGCCAGTTAATAGTTT
GCGCAACGTTGTTGCCATTGCTACAGGCATCGTGGTGTCACGCTCGTCGTTTGGTATGGCTTCATTCAGC
TCCGGTTCCCAACGATCAAGGCGAGTTACATGATCCCCCATGTTGTGCAAAAAAGCGGTTAGCTCCTTCG
GTCCTCCGATCGTTGTCAGAAGTAAGTTGGCCGCAGTGTTATCACTCATGGTTATGGCAGCACTGCATAA
TTCTCTTACTGTCATGCCATCCGTAAGATGCTTTTCTGTGACTGGTGAGTACTCAACCAAGTCATTCTGA
GAATAGTGTATGCGGCGACCGAGTTGCTCTTGCCCGGCGTCAATACGGGATAATACCGCGCCACATAGCA
GAACTTTAAAAGTGCTCATCATTGGAAAACGTTCTTCGGGGCGAAAACTCTCAAGGATCTTACCGCTGTT
GAGATCCAGTTCGATGTAACCCACTCGTGCACCCAACTGATCTTCAGCATCTTTTACTTTCACCAGCGTT
TCTGGGTGAGCAAAAACAGGAAGGCAAAATGCCGCAAAAAAGGGAATAAGGGCGACACGGAAATGTTGAA
TACTCATACTCTTCCTTTTTCAATATTATTGAAGCATTTATCAGGGTTATTGTCTCATGAGCGGATACAT
ATTTGAATGTATTTAGAAAAATAAACAAATAGGGGTTCCGCGCACATTTCCCCGAAAAGTGCCACCTGAC
GTCGACGGATCGGGAGATCTCCCGATCCCCTATGGTGCACTCTCAGTACAATCTGCTCTGATGCCGCATA
GTTAAGCCAGTATCTGCTCCCTGCTTGTGTGTTGGAGGTCGCTGAGTAGTGCGCGAGCAAAATTTAAGCT
ACAACAAGGCAAGGCTTGACCGACAATTGCATGAAGAATCTGCTTAGGGTTAGGCGTTTTGCGCTGCTTC
GCGATGTACGGGCCAGATATACGCGTTGACATTGATTATTGACTAGTTATTAATAGTAATCAATTACGGG
GTCATTAGTTCATAGCCCATATATGGAGTTCCGCGTTACATAACTTACGGTAAATGGCCCGCCTGGCTGA
CCGCCCAACGACCCCCGCCCATTGACGTCAATAATGACGTATGTTCCCATAGTAACGCCAATAGGGACTT
TCCATTGACGTCAATGGGTGGACTATTTACGGTAAACTGCCCACTTGGCAGTACATCAAGTGTATCATAT
GCCAAGTACGCCCCCTATTGACGTCAATGACGGTAAATGGCCCGCCTGGCATTATGCCCAGTACATGACC
TTATGGGACTTTCCTACTTGGCAGTACATCTACGTATTAGTCATCGCTATTACCATGGTGATGCGGTTTT
GGCAGTACATCAATGGGCGTGGATAGCGGTTTGACTCACGGGGATTTCCAAGTCTCCACCCCATTGACGT
CAATGGGAGTTTGTTTTGGCACCAAAATCAACGGGACTTTCCAAAATGTCGTAACAACTCCGCCCCATTG
ACGCAAATGGGCGGTAGGCGTGTACGGTGGGAGGTCTATATAAGCAGAGCTCTCTGGCTAACTAGAGAAC
CCACTGCTTACTGGCTTATCGAAATTAATACGACTCACTATAGGGAGATGGCCTCTGTCTTGACACCACT
CCTGCTCAGGGGCCTGACTGGATCAGCTAGGCGGCTCCCCGTTCCTCGCGCAAAAATACACAGCCTGGAC
TATAAGGACCATGACGGTGATTACAAAGATCACGACATAGATTATAAGGATGATGATGATAAGGGGATCC
GAATTCAAGATCTACGCACGCTCGGCTACAGCCAGCAGCAACAGGAGAAGATCAAACCGAAGGTTCGTTC
GACAGTGGCGCAGCACCACGAGGCACTGGTCGGCCATGGGTTTACACACGCGCACATCGTTGCGCTCAGC
CAACACCCGGCAGCGTTAGGGACCGTCGCTGTCAAGTATCAGGACATGATCGCAGCGTTGCCAGAGGCGA
CACACGAAGCGATCGTTGGCGTCGGCAAACAGTGGTCCGGCGCACGCGCTCTGGAGGCCTTGCTCACGGT
GGCGGGAGAGTTGAGAGGTCCACCGTTACAGTTGGACACAGGCCAACTTCTCAAGATTGCAAAACGTGGC
GGCGTGACCGCAGTGGAGGCAGTGCATGCATGGCGCAATGCACTGACGGGTGCCCCCCTGAACCTCACCC
CCGCTCAGGTTGTGGCTATCGCAAGTAACAACGGTGGAAAACAGGCCCTTGAAACTGTCCAACGCCTTCT
TCCCGTTCTCTGCCAGGCTCACGGCTTGACACCCGACCAGGTCGTTGCTATTGCCTCAAACAATGGAGGA
AAACAGGCACTCGAAACCGTCCAGCGGCTGCTCCCCGTCTTGTGCCAGGACCATGGACTGACACCAGAGC
AAGTGGTTGCCATCGCCTCCAACAACGGTGGTAAGCAAGCACTTGAGACTGTGCAGAGGCTTTTGCCTGT
GCTTTGTCAGGCCCATGGGTTGACTCCCGCTCAGGTGGTGGCTATTGCAAGTAATGGAGGAGGGAAGCAG
GCCTTGGAGACAGTCCAACGCTTGCTGCCCGTTCTTTGTCAGGATCATGGGTTGACACCCGAGCAAGTTG
TGGCAATTGCTTCACACGATGGTGGCAAACAGGCTTTGGAAACAGTTCAAAGATTGTTGCCTGTCCTTTG
CCAAGCTCATGGACTTACTCCAGCACAGGTGGTGGCCATCGCATCCAACATAGGAGGTAAACAAGCACTG
GAAACCGTCCAGAGGCTTTTGCCTGTCCTCTGCCAGGATCACGGTCTGACACCAGAACAAGTGGTCGCTA
TTGCATCCAACGGAGGGGGCAAGCAGGCTCTTGAAACAGTGCAACGCCTGCTGCCAGTCCTTTGCCAAGC
CCATGGCCTTACTCCTGACCAAGTCGTGGCAATTGCTAGTAACGGTGGCGGGAAACAAGCACTTGAAACT
GTTCAGCGCTTGTTGCCCGTTCTCTGTCAGGATCACGGTCTTACACCAGATCAGGTTGTGGCCATTGCCT
CAAAC
Features (pLannotate 1.2.2; 21 found; start..end, strand, type, name):
    943..1062    +  CDS            avrBs3 (fragment): AVRB3_XANEU - Experimental evidence at protein level: Swiss-Prot protein existence level 1. Avirulence protein. Acts as a transcription factor in C.annuum plants. In susceptible plants lacking the Bs3 resistance gene induces expression of a number of genes, including genes homologous to a family of auxin-induced genes, alpha-expansin genes, pectate lyase, anthocyanidin glucoside rhamnosyl transferase and at least one transcription factor, UPA20. Their expression leads to plant hypertrophy in mesophyll cells, probably mainly mediated by UPA20 (PubMed:17962565). In resistant plants induces the h
   1213..1704    +  CDS            tadA: TADA_ECOLI - Also known as yfhC. Experimental evidence at protein level: Swiss-Prot protein existence level 1. Catalyzes the deamination of adenosine to inosine at the wobble position 34 of tRNA(Arg2). Essential for cell viability. From Escherichia coli (strain K12).
   1771..1995    +  polyA_signal   bGH poly(A) signal: bovine growth hormone polyadenylation signal
   1999..2020    +  promoter       SV40 promoter (fragment): SV40 enhancer and early promoter
   2073..2231    +  CDS            ble (fragment): BLE_KLEPN - Experimental evidence at protein level: Swiss-Prot protein existence level 1. Binding protein with a strong affinity to the bleomycin family of antibiotics. Binds to CL990; an antimitotic-antibiotic compound. From Klebsiella pneumoniae.
   2226..2347    +  polyA_signal   SV40 poly(A) signal: SV40 polyadenylation signal
   2420..2436    -  protein_bind   lac operator: The lac repressor binds to the lac operator to inhibit transcription in E. coli. This inhibition can be relieved by adding lactose or isopropyl-β-D-thiogalactopyranoside (IPTG). lac repressor encoded by lacI
   2444..2474    -  promoter       lac promoter: promoter for the E. coli lac operon
   2489..2510    -  protein_bind   CAP binding site: CAP binding activates transcription in the presence of cAMP. E. coli catabolite activator protein
   2523..2615    -  CDS            lacI (fragment): lac repressor; lacI; The lac repressor binds to the lac operator to inhibit transcription in E. coli. This inhibition can be relieved by adding lactose or isopropyl-β-D-thiogalactopyranoside (IPTG).
   2798..3386    -  rep_origin     ori: high-copy-number ColE1/pMB1/pBR322/pUC origin of replication
   3557..4417    -  CDS            AmpR: β-lactamase; bla; confers resistance to ampicillin, carbenicillin, and related antibiotics
   4418..4522    -  promoter       AmpR promoter: bla
   4581..4633    -  misc_feature   bom (fragment): basis of mobility region from pBR322
   4788..5167    +  enhancer       CMV enhancer: human cytomegalovirus immediate early enhancer
   5168..5371    +  promoter       CMV promoter: human cytomegalovirus (CMV) immediate early promoter
   5367..5400    +  LTR            5' LTR (truncated) (fragment): truncated 5' long terminal repeat (LTR) from HIV-1
   5416..5434    +  promoter       T7 promoter: promoter for bacteriophage T7 RNA polymerase
   5444..5527    +  CDS            COX8A (fragment): COX8A_HUMAN - Also known as COX8, COX8L. Experimental evidence at protein level: Swiss-Prot protein existence level 1. Component of the cytochrome c oxidase, the last enzyme in the mitochondrial electron transport chain which drives oxidative phosphorylation. The respiratory chain contains 3 multisubunit complexes succinate dehydrogenase (complex II, CII), ubiquinol- cytochrome c oxidoreductase (cytochrome b-c1 complex, complex III, CIII) and cytochrome c oxidase (complex IV, CIV), that cooperate to transfer electrons derived from NADH and succinate to molecular oxygen, creating an electrochem
   5570..5594    +  CDS            2xFLAG (fragment): two tandem FLAG® epitope tags
   5609..6115    +  CDS            avrBs3 (fragment): AVRB3_XANEU - Experimental evidence at protein level: Swiss-Prot protein existence level 1. Avirulence protein. Acts as a transcription factor in C.annuum plants. In susceptible plants lacking the Bs3 resistance gene induces expression of a number of genes, including genes homologous to a family of auxin-induced genes, alpha-expansin genes, pectate lyase, anthocyanidin glucoside rhamnosyl transferase and at least one transcription factor, UPA20. Their expression leads to plant hypertrophy in mesophyll cells, probably mainly mediated by UPA20 (PubMed:17962565). In resistant plants induces the h
