[The description below was written by a language model from this plasmid's Addgene catalogue record and pLannotate feature annotations shown in this document.]
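Description:
TALED_Right-mouse-ATP6-1397C-AD(V28R) is a mammalian expression plasmid on a pCMV backbone that encodes the right-hand arm of a TALE-linked deaminase (TALED) pair designed for adenine base editing at the mouse mitochondrial ATP6 gene. It is propagated in E. coli through a high-copy ColE1/pUC-type origin and selected with ampicillin via the β-lactamase gene. The catalogue lists a total size of 6,966 bp, while the sequenced record annotated here is 6,865 nt. No intact mammalian selection cassette is evident: only fragments of an SV40 promoter and a bleomycin-resistance gene remain, followed by an SV40 poly(A) signal. This suggests the plasmid is intended for transient expression.

The synthetic insert of about 3.2 kb is driven by the CMV enhancer and immediate-early promoter, with a T7 promoter just upstream of the coding region, and is terminated by the bGH polyadenylation signal. The open reading frame spans the numbering origin of the circular map. It begins with a COX8A-derived segment, which serves as a mitochondrial targeting sequence to import the protein into the organelle, followed by a FLAG-type epitope tag. Next come TALE DNA-binding sequences, detected as AvrBs3-like fragments at the N- and C-terminal flanks; the repeat array between them is not individually annotated. At the C-terminus lies an E. coli TadA-derived adenine deaminase, the "AD" in the name, carrying the V28R substitution. The "1397C" designation presumably denotes a split-deaminase half, but no such feature is annotated and the record does not define it. The associated publication concerns engineering TALEDs for more precise A-to-G editing of mitochondrial DNA. The "Right" designation implies use alongside a matching left-arm construct, though the record does not name the partner.
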