Addgene plasmid #212955: TALED_Right-mouse-ATP6-1397C-AD(V28R)
Purpose: Expresses TALED_Right-mouse-ATP6-1397C-AD(V28R) in mammalian cells
Depositing lab: Jin-Soo Kim. Depositing organization: Seoul National University. Publication: Engineering TALE-linked deaminases to facilitate precision adenine base editing in mitochondrial DNA. Cho SI, Lim K, Hong S, Lee J, Kim A, Lim CJ, Ryou S, Lee JM, Mok YG, Chung E, Kim S, Han S, Cho SM, Kim J, Kim EK, Nam KH, Oh Y, Choi M, An TH, Oh KJ, Lee S, Lee H, Kim JS. Cell. 2024 Jan 4;187(1):95-109.e26. doi: 10.1016/j.cell.2023.11.035. PubMed 38181745.
Backbone
  Vector backbone: pCMV
  Total vector size (bp): 6966
  Vector type: Mammalian Expression
Growth in bacteria
  Bacterial resistance: Ampicillin, 100 μg/mL
  Growth temperature: 37°C
  Growth strain: DH5alpha
  Copy number: High Copy
Gene/Insert
  Gene/Insert name: Right-mouse-ATP6-1397C-AD(V28R)
  Species: Synthetic
  Insert size (bp): 3240
  Entrez Gene: ATP6
  Cloning method: Gibson Cloning
  Sequencing primers: 5′ CGCAAATGGGCGGTAGGCGTG; 3′ TAGAAGGCACAGTCGAGG
Terms and licenses: Academic/Nonprofit Terms; Industry Terms: Not Available to Industry
How to cite: TALED_Right-mouse-ATP6-1397C-AD(V28R) was a gift from Jin-Soo Kim (Addgene plasmid # 212955 ; http://n2t.net/addgene:212955 ; RRID:Addgene_212955)
